Addgene plasmid #50256: pICH50581
Depositing lab: Sylvestre Marillonnet. Depositing organization: Leibniz Institute of Plant Biochemistry (IPB). Publication: A golden gate modular cloning toolbox for plants. Engler C, Youles M, Gruetzner R, Ehnert TM, Werner S, Jones JD, Patron NJ, Marillonnet S. ACS Synth Biol. 2014 Nov 21;3(11):839-43. doi: 10.1021/sb4001504. Epub 2014 Feb 20. PubMed 24933124.
Backbone
  Vector backbone: pICH41233
  Vector type: plant expression
Growth in bacteria
  Bacterial resistance: Spectinomycin, 50 μg/mL
  Growth temperature: 37°C
  Growth strain: DH5alpha
  Copy number: High Copy
Gene/Insert
  Gene/Insert name: promoter, act2 (AT3G18780, Arabidopsis thaliana)
  Species: A. thaliana (mustard weed)
  Mutation: BsaI/BbsI sites removed by point-mutation
  Cloning method: Restriction Enzyme; 5′ cloning site BpiI (destroyed during cloning); 3′ cloning site BpiI (destroyed during cloning)
Terms and licenses: Academic/Nonprofit Terms; Industry Terms: Not Available to Industry
Depositor comments: insert can be released with BsaI
How to cite: pICH50581 was a gift from Sylvestre Marillonnet (Addgene plasmid # 50256 ; http://n2t.net/addgene:50256 ; RRID:Addgene_50256)
