[The description below was written by a language model from this plasmid's Addgene catalogue record and pLannotate feature annotations shown in this document.]
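Description:
pICH50581 is a level 0 promoter module from the Golden Gate Modular Cloning (MoClo) toolbox for plants, built in the pICH41233 backbone and catalogued as a plant expression vector. It is a small (about 3 kb) parts-storage plasmid rather than a complete expression construct. It is maintained in E. coli at high copy number through a ColE1/pUC-type origin and selected with spectinomycin. The resistance comes from an aadA gene (streptomycin/spectinomycin adenylyltransferase) lying downstream of an annotated AmpR (bla) promoter. The short integrase and gentamicin acetyltransferase fragments flagged next to aadA are probably remnants of the integron cassette from which this marker was derived. They and the small lacI fragment are not functional genes.

The insert is the promoter of the Arabidopsis thaliana ACT2 actin gene (AT3G18780). The automated annotation did not recognise it, but it presumably lies in the unannotated region between the origin and the resistance cassette. Internal BsaI and BbsI (BpiI) recognition sites were removed by point mutation, "domesticating" the sequence so that it survives type IIS assembly reactions intact. The fragment was cloned into the backbone through BpiI sites that were destroyed in the process, and it can be released with BsaI. In the MoClo scheme, BsaI digestion produces defined four-base overhangs that let the promoter be ligated in a fixed order with other level 0 parts, such as untranslated regions, coding sequences and terminators. The result is a transcription unit in a level 1 acceptor. The record does not state the specific overhangs or whether the module includes the 5′ untranslated region. The plasmid serves as a reusable promoter part for assembling plant transgenes.
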