Features (pLannotate 1.2.2; 6 found; start..end, strand, type, name):
    579..628     +  CDS            lacI (fragment): lac repressor; lacI; The lac repressor binds to the lac operator to inhibit transcription in E. coli. This inhibition can be relieved by adding lactose or isopropyl-β-D-thiogalactopyranoside (IPTG).
   1560..1664    +  promoter       AmpR promoter: bla
   1655..1735    -  CDS            int (fragment): INT2_ECOLX - Protein inferred from homology: Swiss-Prot protein existence level 3. Putative integrase believed to be involved in the insertion of antibiotic resistance genes into plasmids and transposons. From Escherichia coli.
   1823..1879    +  CDS            GmR (fragment): gentamycin acetyltransferase; aacC1; confers resistance to gentamycin
   1886..2674    +  CDS            aadA: S3AD_ECOLX - Experimental evidence at protein level: Swiss-Prot protein existence level 1. Mediates bacterial resistance to the antibiotics streptomycin and spectinomycin. From Escherichia coli.
   2848..396     +  rep_origin     ori (across the origin): high-copy-number ColE1/pMB1/pBR322/pUC origin of replication
>Addgene plasmid #50256 | pICH50581 | addgene full sequence | sequence record 497549 | Addgene NGS Result
GCACCGCCTACATACCTCGCTCTGCTAATCCTGTTACCAGTGGCTGCTGCCAGTGGCGATAAGTCGTGTC
TTACCGGGTTGGACTCAAGACGATAGTTACCGGATAAGGCGCAGCGGTCGGGCTGAACGGGGGGTTCGTG
CACACAGCCCAGCTTGGAGCGAACGACCTACACCGAACTGAGATACCTACAGCGTGAGCTATGAGAAAGC
GCCACGCTTCCCGAAGGGAGAAAGGCGGACAGGTATCCGGTAAGCGGCAGGGTCGGAACAGGAGAGCGCA
CGAGGGAGCTTCCAGGGGGAAACGCCTGGTATCTTTATAGTCCTGTCGGGTTTCGCCACCTCTGACTTGA
GCGTCGATTTTTGTGATGCTCGTCAGGGGGGCGGAGCCTATGGAAAAACGCCAGCAACGCGGCCTTTTTA
CGGTTCCTGGCCTTTTGCTGGCCTTTTGCTCACATGTTCTTTCCTGCGTTATCCCCTGATTCTGTGGATA
ACCGTATTACCGCCTTTGAGTGAGCTGATACCGCTCGCCGCAGCCGAACGACCGAGCGCAGCGAGTCAGT
GAGCGAGGAAGCGGAAGAGCGCCCAATACGCAAACCGCCTCTCCCCGCGCGTTGGCCGATTCATTAATCA
CTCTGTGGTCTCAGGAGTCGACAAAATTTAGAACGAACTTAATTATGATCTCAAATACATTGATACATAT
CTCATCTAGATCTAGGTTATCATTATGTAAGAAAGTTTTGACGAATATGGCACGACAAAATGGCTAGACT
CGATGTAATTGGTATCTCAACTCAACATTATACTTATACCAAACATTAGTTAGACAAAATTTAAACAACT
ATTTTTTATGTATGCAAGAGTCAGCATATGTATAATTGATTCAGAATCGTTTTGACGAGTTCGGATGTAG
TAGTAGCCATTATTTAATGTACATACTAATCGTGAATAGTGAATATGATGAAACATTGTATCTTATTGTA
TAAATATCCATAAACACATCATGAAAGACACTTTCTTTCACGGTCTGAATTAATTATGATACAATTCTAA
TAGAAAACGAATTAAATTACGTTGAATTGTATGAAATCTAATTGAACAAGCCAACCACGACGACGACTAA
CGTTGCCTGGATTGACTCGGTTTAAGTTAACCACTAAAAAAACGGAGCTGTCATGTAACACGCGGATCGA
GCAGGTCACAGTCATGAAGCCATCAAAGCAAAAGAACTAATCCAAGGGCTGAGATGATTAATTAGTTTAA
AAATTAGTTAACACGAGGGAAAAGGCTGTCTGACAGCCAGGTCACGTTATCTTTACCTGTGGTCGAAATG
ATTCGTGTCTGTCGATTTTAATTATTTTTTTGAAAGGCCGAAAATAAAGTTGTAAGAGATAAACCCGCCT
ATATAAATTCATATATTTTCCTCTCCGCTTTGAATACTTGAGACCACGAAGTGGCTCTTCAGTGGACGAA
AGGGCCTCGTGATACGCCTATTTTTATAGGTTAATGTCATGATAATAATGGTTTCTTAGACGTCAGGTGG
CACTTTTCGGGGAAATGTGCGCGGAACCCCTATTTGTTTATTTTTCTAAATACATTCAAATATGTATCCG
CTCATGAGACAATAACCCTGATAAATGCTTCAATAATATTGAAAAAGGAAGAGTATGCGCTCACGCAACT
GGTCCAGAACCTTGACCGAACGCAGCGGTGGTAACGGCGCAGTGGCGGTTTTCATGGCTTGTTATGACTG
TTTTTTTTTGGGGTACAGTCTATGCCTCGGGCATCCAAGCAGCAAGCGCGTTACGCCGTGGGTCGATGTT
TGATGTTATGGAGCAGCAACGATGTTACGCAGCAGGGCAGTCGCCCTAAAACAAAGTTAAACATCATGAG
GGAAGCGGTGATCGCCGAAGTATCGACTCAACTATCAGAGGTAGTTGGCGTCATCGAGCGCCATCTCGAA
CCGACGTTGCTGGCCGTACATTTGTACGGCTCCGCAGTGGATGGCGGCCTGAAGCCACACAGCGATATTG
ATTTGCTGGTTACGGTGACCGTAAGGCTTGATGAAACAACGCGGCGAGCTTTGATCAACGACCTTTTGGA
AACTTCGGCTTCCCCTGGAGAGAGCGAGATTCTCCGCGCTGTAGAAGTCACCATTGTTGTGCACGACGAC
ATCATTCCGTGGCGTTATCCAGCTAAGCGCGAACTGCAATTTGGAGAATGGCAGCGCAATGACATTCTTG
CAGGTATCTTCGAGCCAGCCACGATCGACATTGATCTGGCTATCTTGCTGACAAAAGCAAGAGAACATAG
CGTTGCCTTGGTAGGTCCAGCGGCGGAGGAACTCTTTGATCCGGTTCCTGAACAGGATCTATTTGAGGCG
CTAAATGAAACCTTAACGCTATGGAACTCGCCGCCCGACTGGGCTGGCGATGAGCGAAATGTAGTGCTTA
CGTTGTCCCGCATTTGGTACAGCGCAGTAACCGGCAAAATCGCGCCGAAGGATGTCGCTGCCGACTGGGC
AATGGAGCGCCTGCCGGCCCAGTATCAGCCCGTCATACTTGAAGCTAGACAGGCTTATCTTGGACAAGAA
GAAGATCGCTTGGCCTCGCGCGCAGATCAGTTGGAAGAATTTGTCCATTACGTAAAAGGCGAGATCACCA
AGGTAGTCGGCAAATAACTGTCAGACCAAGTTTACTCATATATACTTTAGATTGATTTAAAACTTCATTT
TTAATTTAAAAGGATCTAGGTGAAGATCCTTTTTGATAATCTCATGACCAAAATCCCTTAACGTGAGTTT
TCGTTCCACTGAGCGTCAGACCCCGTAGAAAAGATCAAAGGATCTTCTTGAGATCCTTTTTTTCTGCGCG
TAATCTGCTGCTTGCAAACAAAAAAACCACCGCTACCAGCGGTGGTTTGTTTGCCGGATCAAGAGCTACC
AACTCTTTTTCCGAAGGTAACTGGCTTCAGCAGAGCGCAGATACCAAATACTGTTCTTCTAGTGTAGCCG
TAGTTAGGCCACCACTTCAAGAACTCTGTA
